Addgene plasmid #120696: Smp_004710-Cd4-bio-His
Purpose: Expression of recombinant S. mansoni protein
Depositing lab: Gavin Wright. Depositing organization: Wellcome Sanger Institute. Publication: A library of cell-surface and secreted proteins from Schistosoma mansoni identifies early serological markers of infection. Cécile Crosnier, Anna V. Protasio, Gabriel Rinaldi, Shona Wilson, Matthew Berriman, Gavin J. Wright. bioRXiv 10.1101/593616.
Backbone
  Vector backbone: pTT3
  Backbone manufacturer: Yves Durocher, NRC
  Backbone size w/o insert (bp): 6686
  Vector type: Mammalian Expression
Growth in bacteria
  Bacterial resistance: Ampicillin, 100 μg/mL
  Growth temperature: 37°C
  Growth strain: DH5alpha
  Copy number: High Copy
Gene/Insert
  Gene/Insert name: Smp_004710
  Species: Schistosoma mansoni
  Insert size (bp): 307
  Entrez Gene: Smp_004710 (a.k.a. Smp_004710)
  Promoter: CMV
  Tag / fusion protein: ratCd4(d3+4)-bio-6His (C terminal on backbone)
  Cloning method: Restriction Enzyme; 5′ cloning site NotI (not destroyed); 3′ cloning site AscI (not destroyed)
Terms and licenses: Academic/Nonprofit Terms; Industry Terms: Not Available to Industry
How to cite: Smp_004710-Cd4-bio-His was a gift from Gavin Wright (Addgene plasmid # 120696 ; http://n2t.net/addgene:120696 ; RRID:Addgene_120696)
