[The description below was written by a language model from this plasmid's Addgene catalogue record and pLannotate feature annotations shown in this document.]
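Description:
Smp_004710-Cd4-bio-His is a mammalian expression plasmid built on the pTT3 backbone for producing a recombinant, secreted form of the Schistosoma mansoni protein Smp_004710. It is maintained in E. coli as a high-copy plasmid through a ColE1/pUC-type origin and selected with ampicillin via the β-lactamase gene. The backbone also carries an Epstein-Barr virus oriP fragment, which supports episomal retention and amplification in mammalian cells that supply EBNA1. This fits the transient-expression role typical of pTT vectors, although the record does not name a host cell line.

Expression is driven by the CMV immediate-early enhancer and promoter. These are followed by adenovirus-derived leader and splice elements and a chimeric intron fragment, which generally improve mRNA processing and yield. The annotated adenoviral terminal protein fragment on the opposite strand is most likely a by-product of this leader region rather than a functional coding sequence. A fragment of a mouse immunoglobulin heavy chain signal sequence lies upstream of the insert position, so the product is presumably directed into the secretory pathway.

The roughly 300 bp Smp_004710 insert is cloned between retained NotI and AscI sites and is not itself annotated in the feature table. It is fused at its C terminus to a backbone-encoded tag made of rat Cd4 domains 3 and 4, a biotinylation acceptor sequence and a six-histidine tag. Transcription ends at a rabbit β-globin polyadenylation signal. The Cd4 portion provides a common epitope, the biotin site allows capture on streptavidin surfaces, and the His tag permits affinity purification. The construct belongs to a library of S. mansoni cell-surface and secreted proteins used to look for early serological markers of infection.
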