Features (pLannotate 1.2.2; 18 found; start..end, strand, type, name):
      1..380     +  enhancer       CMV enhancer: human cytomegalovirus immediate early enhancer
    382..581     +  promoter       CMV promoter: human cytomegalovirus (CMV) immediate early promoter
    649..687     +  misc_feature   Ad SA (fragment): adenovirus major late transcript splice acceptor (Friedrich and Soriano, 1991)
    720..929     -  CDS            PTP (fragment): TERM_ADE02 - Experimental evidence at protein level: Swiss-Prot protein existence level 1. Protein covalently bound to the viral DNA that acts as a primer for viral genomic replication by DNA strand displacement. Assembles on the viral origin of replication in an initiation complex with viral polymerase, DBP, host NFIA and host POU2F1/OCT1. During initiation, the polymerase covalently couples the first dCTP with Ser- 580 of pTP. The terminal protein stimulates the template activity over 20 fold compared to protein-free templates. Neo-synthesized viral genomes are linked to two preterminal prot
    960..1049    +  intron         chimeric intron (fragment): chimera between introns from adenovirus and immunoglobulin heavy chain genes
   1068..1114    +  CDS            IgH signal sequence (fragment): signal sequence from the mouse immunoglobulin heavy chain variable region
   1500..2060    +  CDS            Cd4 (fragment): CD4_RAT - Experimental evidence at protein level: Swiss-Prot protein existence level 1. Integral membrane glycoprotein that plays an essential role in the immune response and serves multiple functions in responses against both external and internal offenses. In T-cells, functions primarily as a coreceptor for MHC class II molecule:peptide complex. The antigens presented by class II peptides are derived from extracellular proteins while class I peptides are derived from cytosolic proteins. Interacts simultaneously with the T-cell receptor (TCR) and the MHC class II presented by antigen presenti
   2220..2275    +  polyA_signal   β-globin poly(A) signal: rabbit β-globin polyadenylation signal (Gil and Proudfoot, 1987)
   2789..4470    -  rep_origin     oriP (fragment): Epstein-Barr virus oriP replication origin (Yates et al., 2000)
   4597..4701    +  promoter       AmpR promoter: bla
   4702..5562    +  CDS            AmpR: β-lactamase; bla; confers resistance to ampicillin, carbenicillin, and related antibiotics
   5733..6321    +  rep_origin     ori: high-copy-number ColE1/pMB1/pBR322/pUC origin of replication
   6504..6596    +  CDS            lacI (fragment): lac repressor; lacI; The lac repressor binds to the lac operator to inhibit transcription in E. coli. This inhibition can be relieved by adding lactose or isopropyl-β-D-thiogalactopyranoside (IPTG).
   6609..6630    +  protein_bind   CAP binding site: CAP binding activates transcription in the presence of cAMP. E. coli catabolite activator protein
   6645..6675    +  promoter       lac promoter: promoter for the E. coli lac operon
   6683..6699    +  protein_bind   lac operator: The lac repressor binds to the lac operator to inhibit transcription in E. coli. This inhibition can be relieved by adding lactose or isopropyl-β-D-thiogalactopyranoside (IPTG). lac repressor encoded by lacI
   6769..6785    +  promoter       tet promoter (fragment): E. coli promoter for tetracycline efflux protein gene
   6795..6820    -  CDS            bla(M) (fragment): β-lactamase lacking the signal sequence; bla(M); allows cytosolic expression of β-lactamase
>Addgene plasmid #120696 | Smp_004710-Cd4-bio-His | addgene full sequence | sequence record 234780 | Addgene NGS Result
GACATTGATTATTGACTAGTTATTAATAGTAATCAATTACGGGGTCATTAGTTCATAGCCCATATATGGA
GTTCCGCGTTACATAACTTACGGTAAATGGCCCGCCTGGCTGACCGCCCAACGACCCCCGCCCATTGACG
TCAATAATGACGTATGTTCCCATAGTAACGCCAATAGGGACTTTCCATTGACGTCAATGGGTGGAGTATT
TACGGTAAACTGCCCACTTGGCAGTACATCAAGTGTATCATATGCCAAGTCCGCCCCCTATTGACGTCAA
TGACGGTAAATGGCCCGCCTGGCATTATGCCCAGTACATGACCTTACGGGACTTTCCTACTTGGCAGTAC
ATCTACGTATTAGTCATCGCTATTACCATGGTGATGCGGTTTTGGCAGTACACCAATGGGCGTGGATAGC
GGTTTGACTCACGGGGATTTCCAAGTCTCCACCCCATTGACGTCAATGGGAGTTTGTTTTGGCACCAAAA
TCAACGGGACTTTCCAAAATGTCGTAATAACCCCGCCCCGTTGACGCAAATGGGCGGTAGGCGTGTACGG
TGGGAGGTCTATATAAGCAGAGCTCGTTTAGTGAACCGTCAGATCCTCACTCTCTTCCGCATCGCTGTCT
GCGAGGGCCAGCTGTTGGGCTCGCGGTTGAGGACAAACTCTTCGCGGTCTTTCCAGTACTCTTGGATCGG
AAACCCGTCGGCCTCCGAACGGTACTCCGCCACCGAGGGACCTGAGCGAGTCCGCATCGACCGGATCGGA
AAACCTCTCGAGAAAGGCGTCTAACCAGTCACAGTCGCAAGGTAGGCTGAGCACCGTGGCGGGCGGCAGC
GGGTGGCGGTCGGGGTTGTTTCTGGCGGAGGTGCTGCTGATGATGTAATTAAAGTAGGCGGTCTTGAGAC
GGCGGATGGTCGAGGTGAGGTGTGGCAGGCTTGAGATCCAGCTGTTGGGGTGAGTACTCCCTCTCAAAAG
CGGGCATTACTTCTGCGCTAAGATTGTCAGTTTCCAAAAACGAGGAGGATTTGATATTCACCTGGCCCGA
TCTGGCCATACACTTGAGTGACAATGACATCCACTTTGCCTTTCTCTCCACAGGTGTCCACTCCCAGGTC
CAAGTTTGCCACCATGGAGTTTCAGACCCAGGTACTCATGTCCCTGCTGCTCTGCATGTCTGGTGCGGCC
GCCATGGACAGCGACAACGACCCCAGCGACATCAGCGCCGACAAGCGGTTCCTGCTGGCCCTGCCCAGCC
CCAAGAGACTGAGCCAGCCCAGCTACAGCTTCAACCGGTACAGACGGCCTATGTACGGCTACGGCTACCG
GCCCGACTACATCGACGCCGACGACGACCTGTTCAACGAGGACAAGAGATTTCTGCTGGGCCTGCCTCCC
AAGGTGGAACACAAACGGTTTCTGCTCGGACTGCCCCCCAGCCTGCGGCAGCACAAGCGGTTTATCCTGG
GACTGCCTGCCCCCACCCGGTTCCACTCTGGCGCGCCGTCGACCTCCATCACGGCCTATAAGAGTGAGGG
GGAGTCAGCGGAGTTCTCCTTCCCACTCAACCTTGGAGAGGAAAGCCTGCAGGGAGAGTTGAGATGGAAG
GCAGAGAAGGCTCCTTCTTCCCAGTCCTGGATCACCTTCTCCCTAAAGAACCAAAAGGTGTCTGTGCAGA
AGTCTACTAGCAACCCCAAGTTCCAGCTGTCCGAAACGCTCCCACTCACCCTTCAGATACCCCAGGTCTC
CCTTCAGTTTGCTGGTTCTGGCAACCTGACCCTGACTCTGGACAGAGGGATACTGTATCAGGAAGTGAAC
CTGGTGGTGATGAAAGTGACTCAGCCCGACAGCAACACTTTGACCTGTGAGGTGATGGGACCCACCTCAC
CCAAGATGAGACTGATCTTGAAGCAGGAGAATCAGGAGGCCAGGGTCTCCAGGCAGGAGAAAGTGATTCA
AGTGCAGGCCCCTGAAGCAGGGGTGTGGCAATGTCTACTGAGTGAAGGTGAAGAGGTCAAGATGGACTCC
AAGATCCAGGTTTTATCCAAAGGGTTGAATTCCGGCAGCCTGCACCACATCCTGGACGCCCAGAAGATGC
TGTGGAACCACAGGGACAGGAACCTGCCTCCTCTGGCCCCTCTGGGCCCCCACCACCATCACCACCATTG
AGTCTAGACACGTGATTAATTAAGGATCCCCCGACCTCGACCTCTGGCTAATAAAGGAAATTTATTTTCA
TTGCAATAGTGTGTTGGAATTTTTTGTGTCTCTCACTCGGAAGGACATATGGGAGGGCAAATCATTTGGT
CGAGATCCCTCGGAGATCTCTAGCTAGAGGATCGATCCCCGCCCCGGACGAACTAAACCTGACTACGACA
TCTCTGCCCCTTCTTCGCGGGGCAGTGCATGTAATCCCTTCAGTTGGTTGGTACAACTTGCCAACTGGGC
CCTGTTCCACATGTGACACGGGGGGGGACCAAACACAAAGGGGTTCTCTGACTGTAGTTGACATCCTTAT
AAATGGATGTGCACATTTGCCAACACTGAGTGGCTTTCATCCTGGAGCAGACTTTGCAGTCTGTGGACTG
CAACACAACATTGCCTTTATGTGTAACTCTTGGCTGAAGCTCTTACACCAATGCTGGGGGACATGTACCT
CCCAGGGGCCCAGGAAGACTACGGGAGGCTACACCAACGTCAATCAGAGGGGCCTGTGTAGCTACCGATA
AGCGGACCCTCAAGAGGGCATTAGCAATAGTGTTTATAAGGCCCCCTTGTTAACCCTAAACGGGTAGCAT
ATGCTTCCCGGGTAGTAGTATATACTATCCAGACTAACCCTAATTCAATAGCATATGTTACCCAACGGGA
AGCATATGCTATCGAATTAGGGTTAGTAAAAGGGTCCTAAGGAACAGCGATATCTCCCACCCCATGAGCT
GTCACGGTTTTATTTACATGGGGTCAGGATTCCACGAGGGTAGTGAACCATTTTAGTCACAAGGGCAGTG
GCTGAAGATCAAGGAGCGGGCAGTGAACTCTCCTGAATCTTCGCCTGCTTCTTCATTCTCCTTCGTTTAG
CTAATAGAATAACTGCTGAGTTGTGAACAGTAAGGTGTATGTGAGGTGCTCGAAAACAAGGTTTCAGGTG
ACGCCCCCAGAATAAAATTTGGACGGGGGGTTCAGTGGTGGCATTGTGCTATGACACCAATATAACCCTC
ACAAACCCCTTGGGCAATAAATACTAGTGTAGGAATGAAACATTCTGAATATCTTTAACAATAGAAATCC
ATGGGGTGGGGACAAGCCGTAAAGACTGGATGTCCATCTCACACGAATTTATGGCTATGGGCAACACATA
ATCCTAGTGCAATATGATACTGGGGTTATTAAGATGTGTCCCAGGCAGGGACCAAGACAGGTGAACCATG
TTGTTACACTCTATTTGTAACAAGGGGAAAGAGAGTGGACGCCGACAGCAGCGGACTCCACTGGTTGTCT
CTAACACCCCCGAAAATTAAACGGGGCTCCACGCCAATGGGGCCCATAAACAAAGACAAGTGGCCACTCT
TTTTTTTGAAATTGTGGAGTGGGGGCACGCGTCAGCCCCCACACGCCGCCCTGCGGTTTTGGACTGTAAA
ATAAGGGTGTAATAACTTGGCTGATTGTAACCCCGCTAACCACTGCGGTCAAACCACTTGCCCACAAAAC
CACTAATGGCACCCCGGGGAATACCTGCATAAGTAGGTGGGCGGGCCAAGATAGGGGCGCGATTGCTGCG
ATCTGGAGGACAAATTACACACACTTGCGCCTGAGCGCCAAGCACAGGGTTGTTGGTCCTCATATTCACG
AGGTCGCTGAGAGCACGGTGGGCTAATGTTGCCATGGGTAGCATATACTACCCAAATATCTGGATAGCAT
ATGCTATCCTAATCTATATCTGGGTAGCATAGGCTATCCTAATCTATATCTGGGTAGCATATGCTATCCT
AATCTATATCTGGGTAGTATATGCTATCCTAATTTATATCTGGGTAGCATAGGCTATCCTAATCTATATC
TGGGTAGCATATGCTATCCTAATCTATATCTGGGTAGTATATGCTATCCTAATCTGTATCCGGGTAGCAT
ATGCTATCCTAATAGAGATTAGGGTAGTATATGCTATCCTAATTTATATCTGGGTAGCATATACTACCCA
AATATCTGGATAGCATATGCTATCCTAATCTATATCTGGGTAGCATATGCTATCCTAATCTATATCTGGG
TAGCATAGGCTATCCTAATCTATATCTGGGTAGCATATGCTATCCTAATCTATATCTGGGTAGTATATGC
TATCCTAATTTATATCTGGGTAGCATAGGCTATCCTAATCTATATCTGGGTAGCATATGCTATCCTAATC
TATATCTGGGTAGTATATGCTATCCTAATCTGTATCCGGGTAGCATATGCTATCCTCATGATAAGCTGTC
AAACATGAGAATTTTCTTGAAGACGAAAGGGCCTCGTGATACGCCTATTTTTATAGGTTAATGTCATGAT
AATAATGGTTTCTTAGACGTCAGGTGGCACTTTTCGGGGAAATGTGCGCGGAACCCCTATTTGTTTATTT
TTCTAAATACATTCAAATATGTATCCGCTCATGAGACAATAACCCTGATAAATGCTTCAATAATATTGAA
AAAGGAAGAGTATGAGTATTCAACATTTCCGTGTCGCCCTTATTCCCTTTTTTGCGGCATTTTGCCTTCC
TGTTTTTGCTCACCCAGAAACGCTGGTGAAAGTAAAAGATGCTGAAGATCAGTTGGGTGCACGAGTGGGT
TACATCGAACTGGATCTCAACAGCGGTAAGATCCTTGAGAGTTTTCGCCCCGAAGAACGTTTTCCAATGA
TGAGCACTTTTAAAGTTCTGCTATGTGGCGCGGTATTATCCCGTGTTGACGCCGGGCAAGAGCAACTCGG
TCGCCGCATACACTATTCTCAGAATGACTTGGTTGAGTACTCACCAGTCACAGAAAAGCATCTTACGGAT
GGCATGACAGTAAGAGAATTATGCAGTGCTGCCATAACCATGAGTGATAACACTGCGGCCAACTTACTTC
TGACAACGATCGGAGGACCGAAGGAGCTAACCGCTTTTTTGCACAACATGGGGGATCATGTAACTCGCCT
TGATCGTTGGGAACCGGAGCTGAATGAAGCCATACCAAACGACGAGCGTGACACCACGATGCCTGCAGCA
ATGGCAACAACGTTGCGCAAACTATTAACTGGCGAACTACTTACTCTAGCTTCCCGGCAACAATTAATAG
ACTGGATGGAGGCGGATAAAGTTGCAGGACCACTTCTGCGCTCGGCCCTTCCGGCTGGCTGGTTTATTGC
TGATAAATCTGGAGCCGGTGAGCGTGGGTCTCGCGGTATCATTGCAGCACTGGGGCCAGATGGTAAGCCC
TCCCGTATCGTAGTTATCTACACGACGGGGAGTCAGGCAACTATGGATGAACGAAATAGACAGATCGCTG
AGATAGGTGCCTCACTGATTAAGCATTGGTAACTGTCAGACCAAGTTTACTCATATATACTTTAGATTGA
TTTAAAACTTCATTTTTAATTTAAAAGGATCTAGGTGAAGATCCTTTTTGATAATCTCATGACCAAAATC
CCTTAACGTGAGTTTTCGTTCCACTGAGCGTCAGACCCCGTAGAAAAGATCAAAGGATCTTCTTGAGATC
CTTTTTTTCTGCGCGTAATCTGCTGCTTGCAAACAAAAAAACCACCGCTACCAGCGGTGGTTTGTTTGCC
GGATCAAGAGCTACCAACTCTTTTTCCGAAGGTAACTGGCTTCAGCAGAGCGCAGATACCAAATACTGTT
CTTCTAGTGTAGCCGTAGTTAGGCCACCACTTCAAGAACTCTGTAGCACCGCCTACATACCTCGCTCTGC
TAATCCTGTTACCAGTGGCTGCTGCCAGTGGCGATAAGTCGTGTCTTACCGGGTTGGACTCAAGACGATA
GTTACCGGATAAGGCGCAGCGGTCGGGCTGAACGGGGGGTTCGTGCACACAGCCCAGCTTGGAGCGAACG
ACCTACACCGAACTGAGATACCTACAGCGTGAGCTATGAGAAAGCGCCACGCTTCCCGAAGGGAGAAAGG
CGGACAGGTATCCGGTAAGCGGCAGGGTCGGAACAGGAGAGCGCACGAGGGAGCTTCCAGGGGGAAACGC
CTGGTATCTTTATAGTCCTGTCGGGTTTCGCCACCTCTGACTTGAGCGTCGATTTTTGTGATGCTCGTCA
GGGGGGCGGAGCCTATGGAAAAACGCCAGCAACGCGGCCTTTTTACGGTTCCTGGCCTTTTGCTGGCCTT
TTGCTCACATGTTCTTTCCTGCGTTATCCCCTGATTCTGTGGATAACCGTATTACCGCCTTTGAGTGAGC
TGATACCGCTCGCCGCAGCCGAACGACCGAGCGCAGCGAGTCAGTGAGCGAGGAAGCGGAAGAGCGCCCA
ATACGCAAACCGCCTCTCCCCGCGCGTTGGCCGATTCATTAATGCAGCTGGCACGACAGGTTTCCCGACT
GGAAAGCGGGCAGTGAGCGCAACGCAATTAATGTGAGTTAGCTCACTCATTAGGCACCCCAGGCTTTACA
CTTTATGCTTCCGGCTCGTATGTTGTGTGGAATTGTGAGCGGATAACAATTTCACACAGGAAACAGCTAT
GACCATGATTACGCCAAGCTCTAGCTAGAGGTCGACCAATTCTCATGTTTGACAGCTTATCATCGCAGAT
CCGGGCAACGTTGTTGCCATTGCTGCAGGCGCAGAACTGGTAGGTATGGAAGATCTATACATTGAATCAA
TATTGGCAATTAGCCATATTAGTCATTGGTTATATAGCATAAATCAATATTGGCTATTGGCCATTGCATA
CGTTGTATCTATATCATAATATGTACATTTATATTGGCTCATGTCCAATATGACCGCCATGTT
